>Addgene plasmid #66407 | HTR1E-Tango | depositor partial sequence | sequence record 113427 | empty Tango
GACGGATCGGGAGATCTCCCGATCCCCTATGGTGCACTCTCAGTACAATCTGCTCTGATGCCGCATAGTT
AAGCCAGTATCTGCTCCCTGCTTGTGTGTTGGAGGTCGCTGAGTAGTGCGCGAGCAAAATTTAAGCTACA
ACAAGGCAAGGCTTGACCGACAATTGCATGAAGAATCTGCTTAGGGTTAGGCGTTTTGCGCTGCTTCGCG
ATGTACGGGCCAGATATACGCGTTGACATTGATTATTGACTAGTTATTAATAGTAATCAATTACGGGGTC
ATTAGTTCATAGCCCATATATGGAGTTCCGCGTTACATAACTTACGGTAAATGGCCCGCCTGGCTGACCG
CCCAACGACCCCCGCCCATTGACGTCAATAATGACGTATGTTCCCATAGTAACGCCAATAGGGACTTTCC
ATTGACGTCAATGGGTGGAGTATTTACGGTAAACTGCCCACTTGGCAGTACATCAAGTGTATCATATGCC
AAGTACGCCCCCTATTGACGTCAATGACGGTAAATGGCCCGCCTGGCATTATGCCCAGTACATGACCTTA
TGGGACTTTCCTACTTGGCAGTACATCTACGTATTAGTCATCGCTATTACCATGGTGATGCGGTTTTGGC
AGTACATCAATGGGCGTGGATAGCGGTTTGACTCACGGGGATTTCCAAGTCTCCACCCCATTGACGTCAA
TGGGAGTTTGTTTTGGCACCAAAATCAACGGGACTTTCCAAAATGTCGTAACAACTCCGCCCCATTGACG
CAAATGGGCGGTAGGCGTGTACGGTGGGAGGTCTATATAAGCAGAGCTCTCTGGCTAACTAGAGAACCCA
CTGCTTACTGGCTTATCGAAATTAATACGACTCACTATAGGGAGACCCAAGCTGGCTAGCGTTTAAACTT
AAGCTTGGTACCGAGCTCGGATCCACTAGTCCAGTGTGGTGGAATTCTGCAGATATCCAGCACAGTGGCG
GCCGCGCCACCATGAAGACGATCATCGCCCTGAGCTACATCTTCTGCCTGGTATTCGCCGACTACAAGGA
CGATGATGACGCCAGCATCGATACCGGTGGACGCACCCCACCCAGCCTGGGTCCCCAAGATGAGTCCTGC
ACCACCGCCAGCTCCTCCCTGGCCAAGGACACTTCATCGACCGGTGAGAACCTGTACTTCCAGCTAAGAT
TAGATAAAAGTAAAGTGATTAACAGCGCATTAGAGCTGCTTAATGAGGTCGGAATCGAAGGTTTAACAAC
CCGTAAACTCGCCCAGAAGCTAGGTGTAGAGCAGCCTACATTGTATTGGCATGTAAAAAATAAGCGGGCT
TTGCTCGACGCCTTAGCCATTGAGATGTTAGATAGGCACCATACTCACTTTTGCCCTTTAGAAGGGGAAA
GCTGGCAAGATTTTTTACGTAATAACGCTAAAAGTTTTAGATGTGCTTTACTAAGTCATCGCGATGGAGC
AAAAGTACATTTAGGTACACGGCCTACAGAAAAACAGTATGAAACTCTCGAAAATCAATTAGCCTTTTTA
TGCCAACAAGGTTTTTCACTAGAGAATGCATTATATGCACTCAGCGCTGTGGGGCATTTTACTTTAGGTT
GCGTATTGGAAGATCAAGAGCATCAAGTCGCTAAAGAAGAAAGGGAAACACCTACTACTGATAGTATGCC
GCCATTATTACGACAAGCTATCGAATTATTTGATCACCAAGGTGCAGAGCCAGCCTTCTTATTCGGCCTT
GAATTGATCATATGCGGATTAGAAAAACAACTTAAATGTGAAAGTGGGTCCGCGTACAGCCGCGCGCGTA
CGAAAAACAATTACGGGTCTACCATCGAGGGCCTGCTCGATCTCCCGGACGACGACGCCCCCGAAGAGGC
GGGGCTGGCGGCTCCGCGCCTGTCCTTTCTCCCCGCGGGACACACGCGCAGACTGTCGACGGCCCCCCCG
ACCGATGTCAGCCTGGGGGACGAGCTCCACTTAGACGGCGAGGACGTGGCGATGGCGCATGCCGACGCGC
TAGACGATTTCGATCTGGACATGTTGGGGGACGGGGATTCCCCGGGTCCGGGATTTACCCCCCACGACTC
CGCCCCCTACGGCGCTCTGGATATGGCCGACTTCGAGTTTGAGCAGATGTTTACCGATGCCCTTGGAATT
GACGAGTACGGTGGGTAGCTCGAGTCTAGAGGGCCCGTTTAAACCCGCTGATCAGCCTCGACTGTGCCTT
CTAGTTGCCAGCCATCTGTTGTTTGCCCCTCCCCCGTGCCTTCCTTGACCCTGGAAGGTGCCACTCCCAC
TGTCCTTTCCTAATAAAATGAGGAAATTGCATCGCATTGTCTGAGTAGGTGTCATTCTATTCTGGGGGGT
GGGGTGGGGCAGGACAGCAAGGGGGAGGATTGGGAAGACAATAGCAGGCATGCTGGGGATGCGGTGGGCT
CTATGGCTTCTGAGGCGGAAAGAACCAGCTGGGGCTCTAGGGGGTATCCCC
[124 nt withheld, positions 2502-2625]
C
[91 nt withheld, positions 2627-2717]
A
[49 nt withheld, positions 2719-2767]
CCTTTGACGTTGGAGTCCACGTTCTTT
[37 nt withheld, positions 2795-2831]
ACCCTATCTCGGTCTATTCTTTTGATTTATAAGGGATTTTGCCGATTTCGGCCTATTGGTTAAAAAATGA
GCTGATTTAACAAAAATTTAACGCGAATTAATTCTGTGGAATGTGTGTCAGTTAGGGTGTGGAAAGTCCC
CAGGCTCCCCAGCAGGCAGAAGTATGCAAAGCATGCATCTCAATTAGTCAGCAACCAGGTGTGGAAAGTC
CCCAGGCTCCCCAGCAGGCAGAAGTATGCAAAGCATGCATCTCAATTAGTCAGCAACCATAGTCCCGCCC
CTAACTCCGCCCATCCCGCCCCTAACTCCGCCCAGTTCCGCCCATTCTCCGCCCCATGGCTGACTAATTT
TTTTTATTTATGCAGAGGCCGAGGCCGCCTCTGCCTCTGAGCTATTCCAGAAGTAGTGAGGAGGCTTTTT
TGGAGGCCTAGGCTTTTGCAAAAAGCTCCCGGGAGCTTGTATATCCATTTTCGGATCTGATCAAGAGACA
GGATGAGGATCGTTTCGCATGATTGAACAAGATGGATTGCACGCAGGTTCTCCGGCCGCTTGGGTGGAGA
GGCTATTCGGCTATGACTGGGCACAACAGACAATCGGCTGCTCTGATGCCGCCGTGTTCCGGCTGTCAGC
GCAGGGGCGCCCGGTTCTTTTTGTCAAGACCGACCTGTCCGGTGCCCTGAATGAACTGCAGGACGAGGCA
GCGCGGCTATCGTGGCTGGCCACGACGGGCGTTCCTTGCGCAGCTGTGCTCGACGTTGTCACTGAAGCGG
GAAGGGACTGGCTGCTATTGGGCGAAGTGCCGGGGCAGGATCTCCTGTCATCTCACCTTGCTCCTGCCGA
GAAAGTATCCATCATGGCTGATGCAATGCGGCGGCTGCATACGCTTGATCCGGCTACCTGCCCATTCGAC
CACCAAGCGAAACATCGCATCGAGCGAGCACGTACTCGGATGGAAGCCGGTCTTGTCGATCAGGATGATC
TGGACGAAGAGCATCAGGGGCTCGCGCCAGCCGAACTGTTCGCCAGGCTCAAGGCGCGCATGCCCGACGG
CGAGGATCTCGTCGTGACCCATGGCGATGCCTGCTTGCCGAATATCATGGTGGAAAATGGCCGCTTTTCT
GGATTCATCGACTGTGGCCGGCTGGGTGTGGCGGACCGCTATCAGGACATAGCGTTGGCTACCCGTGATA
TTGCTGAAGAGCTTGGCGGCGAATGGGCTGACCGCTTCCTCGTGCTTTACGGTATCGCCGCTCCCGATTC
GCAGCGCATCGCCTTCTATCGCCTTCTTGACGAGTTCTTCTGAGCGGGACTCTGGGGTTCGAAATGACCG
ACCAAGCGACGCCCAACCTGCCATCACGAGATTTCGATTCCACCGCCGCCTTCTATGAAAGGTTGGGCTT
CGGAATCGTTTTCCGGGACGCCGGCTGGATGATCCTCCAGCGCGGGGATCTCATGCTGGAGTTCTTCGCC
CACCCCAACTTGTTTATTGCAGCTTATAATGGTTACAAATAAAGCAATAGCATCACAAATTTCACAAATA
AAGCATTTTTTTCACTGCATTCTAGTTGTGGTTTGTCCAAACTCATCAATGTATCTTATCATGTCTGTAT
ACCGTCGACCTCTAGCTAGAGCTTGGCGTAATCATGGTCATAGCTGTTTCCTGTGTGAAATTGTTATCCG
CTCACAATTCCACACAACATACGAGCCGGAAGCATAAAGTGTAAAGCCTGGGGTGCCTAATGAGTGAGCT
AACTCACATTAATTGCGTTGCGCTCACTGCCCGCTTTCCAGTCGGGAAACCTGTCGTGCCAGCTGCATTA
ATGAATCGGCCAACGCGCGGGGAGAGGCGGTTTGCGTATTGGGCGCTCTTCCGCTTCCTCGCTCACTGAC
TCGCTGCGCTCGGTCGTTCGGCTGCGGCGAGCGGTATCAGCTCACTCAAAGGCGGTAATACGGTTATCCA
CAGAATCAGGGGATAACGCAGGAAAGAACATGTGAGCAAAAGGCCAGCAAAAGGCCAGGAACCGTAAAAA
GGCCGCGTTGCTGGCGTTTTTCCATAGGCTCCGCCCCCCTGACGAGCATCACAAAAATCGACGCTCAAGT
CAGAGGTGGCGAAACCCGACAGGACTATAAAGATACCAGGCGTTTCCCCCTGGAAGCTCCCTCGTGCGCT
CTCCTGTTCCGACCCTGCCGCTTACCGGATACCTGTCCGCCTTTCTCCCTTCGGGAAGCGTGGCGCTTTC
TCATAGCTCACGCTGTAGGTATCTCAGTTCGGTGTAGGTCGTTCGCTCCAAGCTGGGCTGTGTGCACGAA
CCCCCCGTTCAGCCCGACCGCTGCGCCTTATCCGGTAACTATCGTCTTGAGTCCAACCCGGTAAGACACG
ACTTATCGCCACTGGCAGCAGCCACTGGTAACAGGATTAGCAGAGCGAGGTATGTAGGCGGTGCTACAGA
GTTCTTGAAGTGGTGGCCTAACTACGGCTACACTAGAAGAACAGTATTTGGTATCTGCGCTCTGCTGAAG
CCAGTTACCTTCGGAAAAAGAGTTGGTAGCTCTTGATCCGGCAAACAAACCACCGCTGGTAGCGGTTTTT
TTGTTTGCAAGCAGCAGATTACGCGCAGAAAAAAAGGATCTCAAGAAGATCCTTTGATCTTTTCTACGGG
GTCTGACGCTCAGTGGAACGAAAACTCACGTTAAGGGATTTTGGTCATGAGATTATCAAAAAGGATCTTC
ACCTAGATCCTTTTAAATTAAAAATGAAGTTTTAAATCAATCTAAAGTATATATGAGTAAACTTGGTCTG
ACAGTTACCAATGCTTAATCAGTGAGGCACCTATCTCAGCGATCTGTCTATTTCGTTCATCCATAGTTGC
CTGACTCCCCGTCGTGTAGATAACTACGATACGGGAGGGCTTACCATCTGGCCCCAGTGCTGCAATGATA
CCGCGAGACCCACGCTCACCGGCTCCAGATTTATCAGCAATAAACCAGCCAGCCGGAAGGGCCGAGCGCA
GAAGTGGTCCTGCAACTTTATCCGCCTCCATCCAGTCTATTAATTGTTGCCGGGAAGCTAGAGTAAGTAG
TTCGCCAGTTAATAGTTTGCGCAACGTTGTTGCCATTGCTACAGGCATCGTGGTGTCACGCTCGTCGTTT
GGTATGGCTTCATTCAGCTCCGGTTCCCAACGATCAAGGCGAGTTACATGATCCCCCATGTTGTGCAAAA
AAGCGGTTAGCTCCTTCGGTCCTCCGATCGTTGTCAGAAGTAAGTTGGCCGCAGTGTTATCACTCATGGT
TATGGCAGCACTGCATAATTCTCTTACTGTCATGCCATCCGTAAGATGCTTTTCTGTGACTGGTGAGTAC
TCAACCAAGTCATTCTGAGAATAGTGTATGCGGCGACCGAGTTGCTCTTGCCCGGCGTCAATACGGGATA
ATACCGCGCCACATAGCAGAACTTTAAAAGTGCTCATCATTGGAAAACGTTCTTCGGGGCGAAAACTCTC
AAGGATCTTACCGCTGTTGAGATCCAGTTCGATGTAACCCACTCGTGCACCCAACTGATCTTCAGCATCT
TTTACTTTCACCAGCGTTTCTGGGTGAGCAAAAACAGGAAGGCAAAATGCCGCAAAAAAGGGAATAAGGG
CGACACGGAAATGTTGAATACTCATACTCTTCCTTTTTCAATATTATTGAAGCATTTATCAGGGTTATTG
TCTCATGAGCGGATACATATTTGAATGTATTTAGAAAAATAAACAAATAGGGGTTCCGCGCACATTTCCC
CGAAAAGTGCCACCTGACGTC
