>Addgene plasmid #66407 | HTR1E-Tango | depositor partial sequence | sequence record 113428 | HTR1E
ATGAATATAACTAACTGCACTACAGAGGCCTCTATGGCTATCAGGCCCAAGACTATCACTGAGAAGATGC
TCATCTGCATGACCCTCGTCGTGATCACCACACTGACTACACTCCTCAATCTGGCAGTGATCATGGCAAT
CGGCACTACGAAGAAGCTTCATCAGCCGGCTAACTATCTGATTTGCAGCCTGGCGGTGACCGATCTGCTC
GTGGCAGTCCTGGTGATGCCATTGTCTATAATTTATATCGTGATGGATCGCTGGAAACTTGGTTACTTTC
TGTGCGAGGTGTGGCTGTCTGTCGATATGACTTGCTGCACCTGCAGTATCCTGCATCTCTGCGTGATCGC
ACTCGACAGATACTGGGCCATAACGAATGCAATTGAATATGCGAGGAAAAGAACCGCTAAGCGCGCAGCC
TTGATGATCCTGACCGTGTGGACAATTAGTATTTTCATATCCATGCCCCCCCTGTTCTGGAGATCCCACC
GGCGCCTGTCCCCACCCCCTTCTCAGTGCACCATACAGCATGACCATGTGATTTACACTATCTACTCCAC
TCTGGGCGCCTTCTATATTCCACTGACTCTGATCTTGATTCTCTACTATCGGATCTACCACGCTGCTAAG
TCTCTGTACCAGAAGCGGGGCTCATCACGGCATCTGAGTAACAGATCTACTGACAGCCAGAATTCTTTCG
CATCTTGCAAGCTCACACAGACGTTTTGTGTCTCAGACTTCAGTACATCCGACCCTACCACCGAATTTGA
AAAATTCCACGCCTCAATCCGAATTCCCCCTTTTGACAATGATCTGGACCACCCTGGAGAAAGACAACAA
ATTAGTTCTACCCGGGAGCGAAAGGCGGCCAGGATCCTGGGACTGATCCTCGGAGCTTTTATTCTCTCAT
GGCTCCCTTTTTTCATTAAGGAACTCATCGTGGGCCTTAGTATCTATACCGTCTCTTCCGAGGTAGCGGA
CTTCCTTACCTGGCTGGGATATGTTAACAGCCTCATTAACCCCCTGCTCTACACTAGCTTTAATGAGGAC
TTCAAGCTGGCTTTCAAGAAGCTTATACGCTGTAGAGAGCATACA
