>Addgene plasmid #66407 | HTR1E-Tango | addgene partial sequence | sequence record 120444 | CMV-F 5'-CGCAAATGGGCGGTAGGCGTG-3'
GCTCTCTGGCTAACTAGAGAACCCACTGCTTACTGGCTTATCGAAATTAATACGACTCACTATAGGGAGA
CCCAAGCTGGCTAGCGTTTAAACTTAAGCTTGGTACCGAGCTCGGATCCACTAGTCCAGTGTGGTGGAAT
TCTGCAGATATCCAGCACAGTGGCGGCCGCGCCACCATGAAGACGATCATCGCCCTGAGCTACATCTTCT
GCCTGGTATTCGCCGACTACAAGGACGATGATGACGCCAGCATCGATATGAATATAACTAACTGCACTAC
AGAGGCCTCTATGGCTATCAGGCCCAAGACTATCACTGAGAAGATGCTCATCTGCATGACCCTCGTCGTG
ATCACCACACTGACTACACTCCTCAATCTGGCAGTGATCATGGCAATCGGCACTACGAAGAAGCTTCATC
AGCCGGCTAACTATCTGATTTGCAGCCTGGCGGTGACCGATCTGCTCGTGGCAGTCCTGGTGATGCCATT
GTCTATAATTTATATCGTGATGGATCGCTGGAAACTTGGTTACTTTCTGTGCGAGGTGTGGCTGTCTGTC
GATATGACTTGCTGCACCTGCAGTATCCTGCATCTCTGCGTGATCGCACTCGACAGATACTGGGCCATAA
CGAATGCAATTGAATATGCGAGGAAAAGAACCGCTAAGCGCGCAGCCTTGATGATCCTGACCGTGTGGAC
AATTAGTATTTTCATATCCATGCCCCCCCTGTTCTGGAGATCCCACCGGCGCCTGTCCCCACCCCCTTCT
CAGTGCACCATACAGCATGACCATGTGATTTACACTATCTACTCCACTCTGGGCGCCTTCTATATTCCAC
TGACTCTGATCTTGATTCTCTACTATCGGATCTACCACGCTGCTAA
