>Addgene plasmid #66407 | HTR1E-Tango | addgene partial sequence | sequence record 120446 | Tet-R 5'-GGCGAGTTTACGGGTTGTTA-3'
GCAGCTCTAATGCGCTGTTAATCACTTTACTTTTATCTAATCTTAGCTGGAAGTACAGGTTCTCACCGGT
CGATGAAGTGTCCTTGGCCAGGGAGGAGCTGGCGGTGGTGCAGGACTCATCTTGGGGACCCAGGCTGGGT
GGGGTGCGTCCACCGGTATCGATTGTATGCTCTCTACAGCGTATAAGCTTCTTGAAAGCCAGCTTGAAGT
CCTCATTAAAGCTAGTGTAGAGCAGGGGGTTAATGAGGCTGTTAACATATCCCAGCCAGGTAAGGAAGTC
CGCTACCTCGGAAGAGACGGTATAGATACTAAGGCCCACGATGAGTTCCTTAATGAAAAAAGGGAGCCAT
GAGAGAATAAAAGCTCCGAGGATCAGTCCCAGGATCCTGGCCGCCTTTCGCTCCCGGGTAGAACTAATTT
GTTGTCTTTCTCCAGGGTGGTCCAGATCATTGTCAAAAGGGGGAATTCGGATTGAGGCGTGGAATTTTTC
AAATTCGGTGGTAGGGTCGGATGTACTGAAGTCTGAGACACAAAACGTCTGTGTGAGCTTGCAAGATGCG
AAAGAATTCTGGCTGTCAGTAGATCTGTTACTCAGATGCCGTGATGAGCCCCGCTTCTGGTACAGAGACT
TAGCAGCGTGGTAGATCCGATAGTAGAGAATCAAGATCAGAGTCAGTGGAATATAGAAGGCGCCCAGAGT
GGAGTAGATAGTGTAAATCACATGGTCATGCTGTATGGTGCACTGAGAAGGGGGTGGGGACAGGCGCCGG
TGGGATCTCCAGAACAGGGGGGGCATGGATATGAAAATACTAATTGTCCACACGGTCAGGATCATCAAGG
CTGCGCGCTTAGCGGTTCTTTTCCTCGCATATTCAATTGCATTCGTTATGGCCCAGTATCTGTCGAGTGC
GATCACGCAGAGATGC
