[The description below was written by a language model from this plasmid's Addgene catalogue record.]
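Description:
HTR1E-Tango is a mammalian expression plasmid from the PRESTO-Tango collection, built on an "empty Tango" backbone of about 6.6 kb that was itself derived from pcDNA3.1(+). It is propagated as a high-copy plasmid in E. coli under ampicillin selection. It also carries a neomycin resistance marker, so transfected mammalian cells can be selected with G418. The insert is the human HTR1E coding sequence (about 1.1 kb), which encodes the 5-HT1E serotonin receptor, a G protein-coupled receptor. It is expressed from the CMV promoter and carries an N-terminal FLAG tag supplied by the backbone, which can be used to detect the receptor.

The record indicates that a tTA (tetracycline transactivator) sequence lies downstream of the receptor, consistent with the Tango assay principle given in the stated purpose: transcriptional activation following arrestin translocation. In this type of assay, agonist activation of the receptor recruits arrestin. The transactivator fused to the receptor is then released and drives a reporter gene, so ligand activity is read out independently of the receptor's G protein coupling. The exact linker, cleavage site and other modules between receptor and tTA are not listed in the record, and no feature table is provided.

The insert was cloned with NotI at the 5′ end. The depositor notes that most vectors in the series carry an XbaI site rather than XhoI downstream of tTA, so the 3′ site should be checked by sequencing. The plasmid belongs to a resource for parallel screening of the druggable human GPCRome, generated under a programme focused on understudied drug-target families.
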