Addgene plasmid #66407: HTR1E-Tango
Purpose: Expression of G protein-coupled receptors for PRESTO-Tango: parallel receptorome expression and screening via transcriptional output, with transcriptional activation following arrestin translocation
Depositing lab: Bryan Roth. Depositing organization: University of North Carolina at Chapel Hill. Publication: PRESTO-Tango as an open-source resource for interrogation of the druggable human GPCRome. Kroeze WK, Sassano MF, Huang XP, Lansu K, McCorvy JD, Giguere PM, Sciaky N, Roth BL. Nat Struct Mol Biol. 2015 May;22(5):362-9. doi: 10.1038/nsmb.3014. Epub 2015 Apr 20. PubMed 25895059.
Backbone
  Vector backbone: empty Tango
  Backbone size w/o insert (bp): 6632
  Vector type: Mammalian Expression
  Selectable markers: Neomycin (select with G418)
Growth in bacteria
  Bacterial resistance: Ampicillin, 100 μg/mL
  Growth temperature: 37°C
  Growth strain: DH5alpha
  Copy number: High Copy
Gene/Insert
  Gene/Insert name: HTR1E
  Species: H. sapiens (human)
  Insert size (bp): 1095
  Entrez Gene: HTR1E (a.k.a. 5-HT1E)
  Promoter: CMV
  Tag / fusion protein: FLAG (N terminal on backbone)
  Cloning method: Restriction Enzyme; 5′ cloning site NotI (not destroyed); 3′ cloning site XhoI (unknown if destroyed)
  Sequencing primers: 5′ CMV-F; 3′ Tet-R
Terms and licenses: Academic/Nonprofit Terms; Industry Terms: Not Available to Industry
Depositor comments: Please note: Most of the PRESTO-Tango vectors do not contain the XhoI cut site downstream of the tTA sequence and instead carry an XbaI site. If you need to perform an XhoI digest we recommend sequencing with a forward primer at the C-terminus of tTA to determine which of the two sites is present. Suggested primer: 5-gagctccacttagacggcgagg-3. Original backbone was pcDNA3.1(+). These plasmids were generated as part of the Illuminating the Druggable Genome (IDG) program sponsored by the NIH Common Fund. The goal of this program is to identify, gather, and distribute information and resources for proteins that currently are not well-studied yet belong to commonly drug-targeted protein families: protein kinases, non-olfactory G-protein coupled receptors (GPCRs), and ion channels. The IDG program is designed to develop fundamental research tools for understudied proteins, elucidate their function, and disseminate the IDG-related resources and data to the greater scientific community.
How to cite: HTR1E-Tango was a gift from Bryan Roth (Addgene plasmid # 66407 ; http://n2t.net/addgene:66407 ; RRID:Addgene_66407)
